Addgene plasmid #31490: pLS1
Depositing lab: Kathleen Matthews. Depositing organization: Rice University. Publication: Plasticity of quaternary structure: twenty-two ways to form a LacI dimer. Swint-Kruse L, Elam CR, Lin JW, Wycuff DR, Shive Matthews K. Protein Sci. 2001 Feb . 10(2):262-76. 10.1110/ps.35801 PubMed 11266612.
Backbone
  Vector backbone: pEMBL9'
  Backbone size w/o insert (bp): 4540
  Vector type: Bacterial Expression
Growth in bacteria
  Bacterial resistance: Ampicillin, 100 μg/mL
  Growth temperature: 37°C
  Growth strain: DH5alpha
  Copy number: High Copy
Gene/Insert
  Gene/Insert name: lactose repressor protein (alt name: LacI)
  Insert size (bp): 3000
  GenBank ID: EG10525
  Entrez Gene: lacI (a.k.a. b0345, ECK0342)
  Cloning method: Restriction Enzyme; 5′ cloning site EcoR1 (not destroyed); 3′ cloning site EcoR1 (unknown if destroyed)
  Sequencing primers: 5′ CCAGCCAGCCAGACGCAG; 3′ CTGGGCGTGGAGCATCTG
Resource information
  A portion of this plasmid was derived from a plasmid made by: Original LacI sequence from pIQ obtained from Joan Betz (see reference below to Hare and Sadler for generation of the pIQ
Terms and licenses: Academic/Nonprofit Terms; Industry Terms: Not Available to Industry
Depositor comments: Parent plasmid was pEMBL9' with insert of extended LacI sequence from pIQ (Hare & Sadler, Gene 3 (1978) 269-278. For expression: E. coli BLIM cells (or any E. coli WITHOUT lactose repressor in the genome or accompanying plasmid)
How to cite: pLS1 was a gift from Kathleen Matthews (Addgene plasmid # 31490 ; http://n2t.net/addgene:31490 ; RRID:Addgene_31490)
