[The description below was written by a language model from this plasmid's Addgene catalogue record.]
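Description:
pLS1 is a bacterial expression plasmid built on the pEMBL9' backbone (about 4.5 kb without insert) that carries the Escherichia coli lacI gene encoding the lactose repressor protein, LacI. It is a high-copy plasmid propagated in E. coli under ampicillin selection. The record does not include a feature table, so the origin of replication and other backbone elements are not itemised, and the promoter driving lacI expression is not stated explicitly.

The insert is described as an "extended" LacI sequence of roughly 3 kb, considerably longer than the coding region alone, so it includes flanking sequence in addition to the repressor open reading frame. It was taken from the earlier plasmid pIQ and cloned as a restriction fragment into an EcoRI site; the 5′ EcoRI site is retained, while the status of the 3′ site is recorded as unknown. No epitope or purification tags, reporters or fusion partners are listed.

The depositor notes that expression should be carried out in an E. coli host lacking lactose repressor both in the genome and on any accompanying plasmid, so that the only LacI present comes from pLS1 and is not mixed with endogenous wild-type protein. This matters because LacI assembles into oligomers, and host-derived subunits could co-assemble with the plasmid-encoded protein. The associated publication concerns the plasticity of LacI quaternary structure and the ways in which a LacI dimer can form, indicating that the plasmid serves as a source of repressor protein, and probably as a template for variants, in studies of LacI assembly, structure and function.
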