>Addgene plasmid #31490 | pLS1 | addgene partial sequence | sequence record 37948 | LacI-R 5'-GGCATACTCTGCGACATCGT-3'
ATTGACTCTCTTCCGGGCGCTATCATGCCATACCGCGAAAGGTTTTGCACCATTCGATGGTGTCGGAATT
CCCGGGGATCCGTCGACCTCGAGCCAAGCTTGGCGTAATCATGGTCATAGCTGTTTCCTGTGTGAAATTG
TTATCCGCTCACAATTCCACACAACATACGAGCCGGAAGCATAAAGTGTAAAGCCTGGGGTGCCTAATGA
GTGAGCTAACTCACATTAATTGCGTTGCGCTCTTCCGCTTCCTCGCTCACTGACTCGCTGCGCTCGGTCG
TTCGGCTGCGGCGAGCGGTATCAGCTCACTCAAAGGCGGTAATACGGTTATCCACAGAATCAGGGGATAA
CGCAGGAAAGAACATGTGAGCAAAAGGCCAGCAAAAGGCCAGGAACCGTAAAAAGGCCGCGTTGCTGGCG
TTTTTCCATAGGCTCCGCCCCCCTGACGAGCATCACAAAAATCGACGCTCAAGTCAGAGGTGGCGAAACC
CGACAGGACTATAAAGATACCAGGCGTTTCCCCCTGGAAGCTCCCTCGTGCGCTCTCCTGTTCCGACCCT
GCCGCTTACCGGATACCTGTCCGCCTTTCTCCCTTCGGGAAGCGTGGCGCTTTCTCATAGCTCACGCTGT
AGGTATCTCAGTTCGGTGTAGGTCGTTCGCTCCAAGCTGGGCTGTGTGCACGAACCCCCCGTTCAGCCCG
ACCGCTGCGCCTTATCCGGTAACTATCGTCTTGAGTCCAACCCGGTAAGACACGACTTATCGCCACTGGC
AGCAGCCACTGGTAACAGGATTAGCAGAGCGAGGTATGTAGGCGGTGCTACAGAGTTCTTGAAGTGGTGG
CCTAACTACGGCTACACTAGAAGAACAGTATTTG
