>Addgene plasmid #31490 | pLS1 | addgene partial sequence | sequence record 38442 | M13pUC-fwd 5'-CCCAGTCACGACGTTGTAAAACG-3'
GTCGTATCCCACTACCGAGATATCCGCACCAACGCGCAGCCCGGACTCGGTAATGGCGCGCATTGCGCCC
AGCGCCATCTGATCGTTGGCAACCAGCATCGCAGTGGGAACGATGCCCTCATTCAGCATTTGCATGGTTT
GTTGAAAACCGGACATGGCACTCCAGTCGCCTTCCCGTTCCGCTATCGGCTGAATTTGATTGCGAGTGAG
ATATTTATGCCAGCCAGCCAGACGCAGACGCGCCGAGACAGAACTTAATGGGCCCGCTAACAGCGCGATT
TGCTGGTGACCCAATGCGACCAGATGCTCCACGCCCAGTCGCGTACCGTCTTCATGGGAGAAAATAATAC
TGTTGATGGGTGTCTGGTCAGAGACATCAAGAAATAACGCCGGAACATTAGTGCAGGCAGCTTCCACAGC
AATGGCATCCTGGTCATCCAGCGGATAGTTAATGATCAGCCCACTGACGCGTTGCGCGAGAAGATTGTGC
ACCGCCGTTTTACAGGCTTCGACGCCGCTC
